>Addgene plasmid #221555 | pPB-EF1A-Puro-mCherry-RAB7 | addgene full sequence | sequence record 439113 | Addgene NGS Result
GCGCTGGGACGCACGGGCCCCGTCGCCGCCCGCGGCCCCAAAAACCGAAATACCAGTGTGCAGATCTTGG
CCCGCATTTACAAGACTATCTTGCCAGAAAAAAAGCGTCGCAGCAGGTCATCAAAAATTTTAAATGGCTA
GAGACTTATCGAAAGCAGCGAGACAGGCGCGAAGGTGCCACCAGATTCGCACGCGGCGGCCCCAGCGCCC
AGGCCAGGCCTCAACTCAAGCACGAGGCGAAGGGGCTCCTTAAGCGCAAGGCCTCGAACTCTCCCACCCA
CTTCCAACCCGAAGCTCGGGATCAAGAATCACGTACTGCAGCCAGGTGGAAGTAATTCAAGGCACGCAAG
GGCCATAACCCGTAAAGAGGCCAGGCCCGCGGGAACCACACACGGCACTTACCTGTGTTCTGGCGGCAAA
CCCGTTGCGAAAAAGAACGTTCACGGCGACTACTGCACTTATATACGGTTCTCCCCCACCCTCGGGAAAA
AGGCGGAGCCAGTACACGACATCACTTTCCCAGTTTACCCCGCGCCACCTTCTCTAGGCACCGGTTCAAT
TGCCGACCCCTCCCCCCAACTTCTCGGGGACTGTGGGCGATGTGCGCTCTGCCCACTGACGGGCACCGGA
GCCCAACTTTTCTATACAAAGTTGATGATATCTATAACAAGAAAATATATATATAATAAGTTATCACGTA
AGTAGAACATGAAATAACAATATAATTATCGTATGAGTTAAATCTTAAAAGTCACGTAAAAGATAATCAT
GCGTCATTTTGACTCACGCGGTCGTTATAGTTCAAAATCAGTGACACTTACCGCATTGACAAGCACGCCT
CACGGGAGCTCCAAGCGGCGACTGAGATGTCCTAAATGCACAGCGACGGATTCGCGCTATTTAGAAAGAG
AGAGCAATATTTCAAGAATGCATGCGTCAATTTTACGCAGACTATCTTTCTAGGGTTAAAAAAGATTTGC
GCTTTACTCGACCTAAACTTTAAACACGTCATAGAATCTTCGTTTGACAAAAACCACATTGTGGCCAAGC
TGTGTGACGCGACGCGCGCTAAAGAATGGCAAACCAAGTCGCGCGAGGTACCAGCTTTTGTTCCCTTTAG
TGAGGGTTAATTTCGAGCTTGGCGTAATCATGGTCATAGCTGTTTCCTGTGTGAAATTGTTATCCGCTCA
CAATTCCACACAACATACGAGCCGGAAGCATAAAGTGTAAAGCCTGGGGTGCCTAATGAGTGAGCTAACT
CACATTAATTGCGTTGCGCTCACTGCCCGCTTTCCAGTCGGGAAACCTGTCGTGCCAGCTGCATTAATGA
ATCGGCCAACGCGCGGGGAGAGGCGGTTTGCGTATTGGGCGCTCTTCCGCTTCCTCGCTCACTGACTCGC
TGCGCTCGGTCGTTCGGCTGCGGCGAGCGGTATCAGCTCACTCAAAGGCGGTAATACGGTTATCCACAGA
ATCAGGGGATAACGCAGGAAAGAACATGTGAGCAAAAGGCCAGCAAAAGGCCAGGAACCGTAAAAAGGCC
GCGTTGCTGGCGTTTTTCCATAGGCTCCGCCCCCCTGACGAGCATCACAAAAATCGACGCTCAAGTCAGA
GGTGGCGAAACCCGACAGGACTATAAAGATACCAGGCGTTTCCCCCTGGAAGCTCCCTCGTGCGCTCTCC
TGTTCCGACCCTGCCGCTTACCGGATACCTGTCCGCCTTTCTCCCTTCGGGAAGCGTGGCGCTTTCTCAT
AGCTCACGCTGTAGGTATCTCAGTTCGGTGTAGGTCGTTCGCTCCAAGCTGGGCTGTGTGCACGAACCCC
CCGTTCAGCCCGACCGCTGCGCCTTATCCGGTAACTATCGTCTTGAGTCCAACCCGGTAAGACACGACTT
ATCGCCACTGGCAGCAGCCACTGGTAACAGGATTAGCAGAGCGAGGTATGTAGGCGGTGCTACAGAGTTC
TTGAAGTGGTGGCCTAACTACGGCTACACTAGAAGAACAGTATTTGGTATCTGCGCTCTGCTGAAGCCAG
TTACCTTCGGAAAAAGAGTTGGTAGCTCTTGATCCGGCAAACAAACCACCGCTGGTAGCGGTGGTTTTTT
TGTTTGCAAGCAGCAGATTACGCGCAGAAAAAAAGGATCTCAAGAAGATCCTTTGATCTTTTCTACGGGG
TCTGACGCTCAGTGGAACGAAAACTCACGTTAAGGGATTTTGGTCATGAGATTATCAAAAAGGATCTTCA
CCTAGATCCTTTTAAATTAAAAATGAAGTTTTAAATCAATCTAAAGTATATATGAGTAAACTTGGTCTGA
CAGTTACCAATGCTTAATCAGTGAGGCACCTATCTCAGCGATCTGTCTATTTCGTTCATCCATAGTTGCC
TGACTCCCCGTCGTGTAGATAACTACGATACGGGAGGGCTTACCATCTGGCCCCAGTGCTGCAATGATAC
CGCGAGACCCACGCTCACCGGCTCCAGATTTATCAGCAATAAACCAGCCAGCCGGAAGGGCCGAGCGCAG
AAGTGGTCCTGCAACTTTATCCGCCTCCATCCAGTCTATTAATTGTTGCCGGGAAGCTAGAGTAAGTAGT
TCGCCAGTTAATAGTTTGCGCAACGTTGTTGCCATTGCTACAGGCATCGTGGTGTCACGCTCGTCGTTTG
GTATGGCTTCATTCAGCTCCGGTTCCCAACGATCAAGGCGAGTTACATGATCCCCCATGTTGTGCAAAAA
AGCGGTTAGCTCCTTCGGTCCTCCGATCGTTGTCAGAAGTAAGTTGGCCGCAGTGTTATCACTCATGGTT
ATGGCAGCACTGCATAATTCTCTTACTGTCATGCCATCCGTAAGATGCTTTTCTGTGACTGGTGAGTACT
CAACCAAGTCATTCTGAGAATAGTGTATGCGGCGACCGAGTTGCTCTTGCCCGGCGTCAATACGGGATAA
TACCGCGCCACATAGCAGAACTTTAAAAGTGCTCATCATTGGAAAACGTTCTTCGGGGCGAAAACTCTCA
AGGATCTTACCGCTGTTGAGATCCAGTTCGATGTAACCCACTCGTGCACCCAACTGATCTTCAGCATCTT
TTACTTTCACCAGCGTTTCTGGGTGAGCAAAAACAGGAAGGCAAAATGCCGCAAAAAAGGGAATAAGGGC
GACACGGAAATGTTGAATACTCATACTCTTCCTTTTTCAATATTATTGAAGCATTTATCAGGGTTATTGT
CTCATGAGCGGATACATATTTGAATGTATTTAGAAAAATAAACAAATAGGGGTTCCGCGCACATTTCCCC
GAAAAGTGCCACCTAAATTGTAAGCGTTAATATTTTGTTAAAATTCGCGTTAAATTTTTGTTAAATCAGC
TCATTTTTTAACCAATAGGCCGAAATCGGCAAAATCCCTTATAAATCAAAAGAATAGACCGAGATAGGGT
[37 nt withheld, positions 3431-3467]
AAAGAACGTGGACTCCAACGTCAAAGG
[49 nt withheld, positions 3495-3543]
T
[91 nt withheld, positions 3545-3635]
G
[124 nt withheld, positions 3637-3760]
CCCATTCGCCATTCAGGCTGCGCAACTGTTGGGAAGGGCGATCGGTGCGGGCCTCTTCGCTATTACGCCA
GCTGGCGAAAGGGGGATGTGCTGCAAGGCGATTAAGTTGGGTAACGCCAGGGTTTTCCCAGTCACGACGT
TGTAAAACGACGGCCAGTGAATTGTAATACGACTCACTATAGGGCGAATTGGAGCTCGGTATTCACGACA
GCAGGCTGAATAATAAAAAAATTAGAAACTATTATTTAACCCTAGAAAGATAATCATATTGTGACGTACG
TTAAAGATAATCATGCGTAAAATTGACGCATGTGTTTTATCGGTCTGTATATCGAGGTTTATTTATTAAT
TTGAATAGATATTAAGTTTTATTATATTTACACTTACATACTAATAATAAATTCAACAAACAATTTATTT
ATGTTTATTTATTTATTAAAAAAAAACAAAAACTCAAAATTTCTTCTATAAAGTAACAAAACTTTTAAAC
ATTCTCTCTTTTACAAAAATAAACTTATTTTGTACTTTAAAAACAGTCATGTTGTATTATAAAATAAGTA
ATTAGCTTAACCTATACATAATAGAAACAAATTATACTTATTAGTCAGTCAGAAACAACTTTGGCACATA
TCAATATTATGCTCTCGTTAATTAACTCGAGCCATAGAGCCCACCGCATCCCCAGCATGCCTGCTATTGT
CTTCCCAATCCTCCCCCTTGCTGTCCTGCCCCACCCCACCCCCCAGAATAGAATGACACCTACTCAGACA
ATGCGATGCAATTTCCTCATTTTATTAGGAAAGGACAGTGGGAGTGGCACCTTCCAGGGTCAAGGAAGGC
ACGGGGGAGGGGCAAACAACAGATGGCTGGCAACTAGAAGGCACAGTCGAGGCTGATCAGCGGGTTTAAA
CGGGCCCTCTAGACTCGAGTCAGGCACCGGGCTTGCGGGTCATGCACCAGGTGCGCGGTCCTTCGGGCAC
CTCGACGTCGGCGGTGACGGTGAAGCCGAGCCGCTCGTAGAAGGGGAGGTTGCGGGGCGCGGAGGTCTCC
AGGAAGGCGGGCACCCCGGCGCGCTCGGCCGCCTCCACTCCGGGGAGCACGACGGCGCTGCCCAGACCCT
TGCCCTGGTGGTCGGGCGAGACGCCGACGGTGGCCAGGAACCACGCGGGCTCCTTGGGCCGGTGCGGCGC
CAGGAGGCCTTCCATCTGTTGCTGCGCGGCCAGCCGGGAACCGCTCAACTCGGCCATGCGCGGGCCGATC
TCGGCGAACACCGCCCCCGCTTCGACGCTCTCCGGCGTGGTCCAGACCGCCACCGCGGCGCCGTCGTCCG
CGACCCACACCTTGCCGATGTCGAGCCCGACGCGCGTGAGGAAGAGTTCTTGCAGCTCGGTGACCCGCTC
GATGTGGCGGTCCGGATCGACGGTGTGGCGCGTGGCGGGGTAGTCGGCGAACGCGGCGGCGAGGGTGCGT
ACGGCCCTGGGGACGTCGTCGCGGGTGGCGAGGCGCACCGTGGGCTTGTACTCGGTCATGGTGGCGCAGT
GGGTTCTCTAGTTAGCCAGAGAGCTCTGCTTATATAGACCTCCCACCGTACACGCCTACCGCCCATTTGC
GTCAATGGGGCGGAGTTGTTACGACATTTTGGAAAGTCCCGTTGATTTTGGTGCCAAAACAAACTCCCAT
TGACGTCAATGGGGTGGAGACTTGGAAATCCCCGTGAGTCAAACCGCTATCCACGCCCATTGATGTACTG
CCAAAACCGCATCACCATGGTAATAGCGATGACTAATACGTAGATGTACTGCCAAGTAGGAAAGTCCCAT
AAGGTCATGTACTGGGCATAATGCCAGGCGGGCCATTTACCGTCATTGACGTCAATAGGGGGCGTACTTG
GCATATGATACACTTGATGTACTGCCAAGTGGGCAGTTTACCGTAAATACTCCACCCATTGACGTCAATG
GAAAGTCCCTATTGGCGTTACTATGGGAACATACGTCATTATTGACGTCAATGGGCGGGGGTCGTTGGGC
GGTCAGCCAGGCGGGCCATTTACCGTAAGTTATGTAACGCGGAACTCCATATATGGGCTATGAACTAATG
ACCCCGTAATTGATTACTATTAATAACTAGTCAATAATCAATGTCAACGCGAAGCTTGGGCTGCAGGTCG
AGGGATCTCCATAAGAGAAGAGGGACAGCTATGACTGGGAGTAGTCAGGAGAGGAGGAAAAATCTGGCTA
GTAAAACATGTAAGGAAAATTTTAGGGATGTTAAAGAAAAAAATAACACAAAACAAAATATAAAAAAAAT
CTAACCTCAAGTCAAGGCTTTTCTATGGAATAAGGAATGGACAGCAGGGGGCTGTTTCATATACTGATGA
CCTCTTTATAGCCAACCTTTGTTCATGGCAGCCAGCATATGGGCATATGTTGCCAAACTCTAAACCAAAT
ACTCATTCTGATGTTTTAAATGATTTGCCCTCCCATATGTCCTTCCGAGTGAGAGACACAAAAAATTCCA
ACACACTATTGCAATGAAAATAAATTTCCTTTATTAGCCAGAAGTCAGATGCTCAAGGGGCTTCATGATG
TCCCCATAATTTTTGGCAGAGGGAAAAAGATCTCAGTGGTATTTGTGAGCCAGGGCATTGGCCACACCAG
CCACCACCTTCTGATAGGCAGCCTGCACCTGAGGATCACCACTTTGTACAAGAAAGCTGGGTTCAGCAAC
TGCAGCTTTCTGCCGAGGCCTTGGCCCGGTCATTCTTGTCCAGTTTGATAGGTTCAGGAAATTCGTTGTA
CAGCTCCACCTCCGTTTCCTGCTTAAGTGCATTCCGTGCAATCGTCTGGAACGCCTGCTCCACGTTGATG
GCCTCCTTGGCACTGGTCTCAAAGTAGGGAATGTTGTTTTTGCTGTAGCACCAGGCCTGTGCCCGCTTTG
TGGCCACTTGTCTGTTTTCGAGGTCAATCTTGTTTCCCAACACAACAAATGGGAAGTTTTCAGGATCTCG
GGGACTGGCCTGGATGAGAAACTCATCTCTCCAGCTATCTAGGGTTTTGAATGTGTTGGGGGCAGTCACA
TCAAATACCAGAACGCAGCAGTCTGCACCTCTGTAGAAGGCCACACCGAGAGACTGGAACCGTTCCTGTC
CTGCTGTGTCCCATATCTGCATTGTGACTAGCCTGTCATCCACCATCACCTCCTTGGTCAGAAAGTCAGC
TCCTATTGTGGCTTTGTACTGATTGCTGAATTTCTTATTCACATACTGGTTCATGAGTGATGTCTTCCCG
ACTCCAGAATCTCCCAGGATGATAACCTTCAGCAACACTTTCTTCCTAGAGGTCATAGCTCGAGATCTGA
GTCCGGACTTGTACAGCTCGTCCATGCCGCCGGTGGAGTGGCGGCCCTCGGCGCGTTCGTACTGTTCCAC
GATGGTGTAGTCCTCGTTGTGGGAGGTGATGTCCAACTTGATGTTGACGTTGTAGGCGCCGGGCAGCTGC
ACGGGCTTCTTGGCCTTGTAGGTGGTCTTGACCTCAGCGTCGTAGTGGCCGCCGTCCTTCAGCTTCAGCC
TCTGCTTGATCTCGCCCTTCAGGGCGCCGTCCTCGGGGTACATCCGCTCGGAGGAGGCCTCCCAGCCCAT
GGTCTTCTTCTGCATTACGGGGCCGTCGGAGGGGAAGTTGGTGCCGCGCAGCTTCACCTTGTAGATGAAC
TCGCCGTCCTGCAGGGAGGAGTCCTGGGTCACGGTCACCACGCCGCCGTCCTCGAAGTTCATCACGCGCT
CCCACTTGAAGCCCTCGGGGAAGGACAGCTTCAAGTAGTCGGGGATGTCGGCGGGGTGCTTCACGTAGGC
CTTGGAGCCGTACATGAACTGAGGGGACAGGATGTCCCAGGCGAAGGGCAGGGGGCCACCCTTGGTCACC
TTCAGCTTGGCGGTCTGGGTGCCCTCGTAGGGGCGGCCCTCGCCCTCGCCCTCGATCTCGAACTCGTGGC
CGTTCACGGAGCCCTCCATGTGCACCTTGAAGCGCATGAACTCCTTGATGATGGCCATGTTATCCTCCTC
GCCCTTGCTCACCATGGTGGCAGCCTGCTTTTTTGTACAAACTTGTCACGACACCTGAAATGGAAGAAAA
AAACTTTGAACCACTGTCTGAGGCTTGAGAATGAACCAAGATCCAAACTCAAAAAGGGCAAATTCCAAGG
AGAATTACATCAAGTGCCAAGCTGGCCTAACTTCAGTCTCCACCCACTCAGTGTGGGGAAACTCCATCGC
ATAAAACCCCTCCCCCCAACCTAAAGACGACGTACTCCAAAAGCTCGAGAACTAATCGAGGTGCCTGGAC
GGCGCCCGGTACTCCGTGGAGTCACATGAAGCGACGGCTGAGGACGGAAAGGCCCTTTTCCTTTGTGTGG
GTGACTCACCCGCCCGCTCTCCCGAGCGCCGCGTCCTCCATTTTGAGCTCCCTGCAGCAGGGCCGGGAAG
CGGCCATCTTTCCGCTCACGCAACTGGTGCCGACCGGGCCAGCCTTGCCGCCCAGGGCGGGGCGATACAC
GGCGGCGCGAGACCAGGCACCAGAGCAGGCCGGCCAGCTTGAGACTACCCCCGTCCGATTCTCGGTGGCC
GCGCTCGCAGGCCCCGCCTCGCCGAACATGT
Features (pLannotate 1.2.2; 27 found; start..end, strand, type, name):
      1..632     -  promoter       EF-1α promoter (fragment): strong constitutive promoter for human elongation factor EF-1α
    634..654     -  protein_bind   attB4: mutant version of attB; core recombination site for the Gateway® BP reaction BP Clonase™
    966..1097    +  CDS            FP (fragment): FP25_NPVAC - Experimental evidence at protein level: Swiss-Prot protein existence level 1. From Autographa californica nuclear polyhedrosis virus (AcMNPV).
   1114..1132    -  promoter       T3 promoter: promoter for bacteriophage T3 RNA polymerase
   1177..1193    -  protein_bind   lac operator: The lac repressor binds to the lac operator to inhibit transcription in E. coli. This inhibition can be relieved by adding lactose or isopropyl-β-D-thiogalactopyranoside (IPTG). lac repressor encoded by lacI
   1201..1231    -  promoter       lac promoter: promoter for the E. coli lac operon
   1246..1267    -  protein_bind   CAP binding site: CAP binding activates transcription in the presence of cAMP. E. coli catabolite activator protein
   1280..1372    -  CDS            lacI (fragment): lac repressor; lacI; The lac repressor binds to the lac operator to inhibit transcription in E. coli. This inhibition can be relieved by adding lactose or isopropyl-β-D-thiogalactopyranoside (IPTG).
   1555..2143    -  rep_origin     ori: high-copy-number ColE1/pMB1/pBR322/pUC origin of replication
   2314..3174    -  CDS            AmpR: β-lactamase; bla; confers resistance to ampicillin, carbenicillin, and related antibiotics
   3175..3279    -  promoter       AmpR promoter: bla
   3332..3760    -  rep_origin     f1 ori (sequence partly withheld): f1 bacteriophage origin of replication; arrow indicates direction of (+) strand synthesis
   3765..3922    -  CDS            lacZα (fragment): LacZα fragment of β-galactosidase; lacZ fragment
   3925..3943    +  promoter       T7 promoter: promoter for bacteriophage T7 RNA polymerase
   4422..4646    -  polyA_signal   bGH poly(A) signal: bovine growth hormone polyadenylation signal
   4690..5289    -  CDS            PuroR: puromycin N-acetyltransferase; pac from Streptomyces alboniger; confers resistance to puromycin
   5296..5326    -  LTR            5' LTR (truncated) (fragment): truncated 5' long terminal repeat (LTR) from HIV-1
   5322..5525    -  promoter       CMV promoter: human cytomegalovirus (CMV) immediate early promoter
   5526..5905    -  enhancer       CMV enhancer: human cytomegalovirus immediate early enhancer
   6260..6315    -  polyA_signal   β-globin poly(A) signal: rabbit β-globin polyadenylation signal (Gil and Proudfoot, 1987)
   6386..6454    -  CDS            HBB (fragment): HBB_PONPY - Experimental evidence at transcript level: Swiss-Prot protein existence level 2. Involved in oxygen transport from the lung to the various peripheral tissues. From Pongo pygmaeus (Bornean orangutan).
   6458..6482    +  protein_bind   attB2: mutant version of attB; recombination site for the Gateway® BP reaction BP Clonase™
   6486..7106    -  CDS            RAB7A: RAB7A_HUMAN - Also known as RAB7. Experimental evidence at protein level: Swiss-Prot protein existence level 1. Small GTPase which cycles between active GTP-bound and inactive GDP-bound states. In its active state, binds to a variety of effector proteins playing a key role in the regulation of endo- lysosomal trafficking. Governs early-to-late endosomal maturation, microtubule minus-end as well as plus-end directed endosomal migration and positioning, and endosome-lysosome transport through different protein-protein interaction cascades. Plays a central role, not only in endosomal traffic, but
   7107..7127    -  misc_feature   MCS (fragment): multiple cloning site
   7128..7835    -  CDS            mCherry: mCherry is a basic (constitutively fluorescent) red fluorescent protein published in 2004, derived from Discosoma sp.. It is reported to be a very rapidly-maturing monomer with low acid sensitivity.
   7842..7866    -  protein_bind   attB1: mutant version of attB; recombination site for the Gateway® BP reaction BP Clonase™
   7875..8078    -  intron         EF-1α intron A: truncated intron upstream of the start codon of human EF-1α
