[The description below was written by a language model from this plasmid's Addgene catalogue record and pLannotate feature annotations shown in this document.]
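Description:
pPB-EF1A-Puro-mCherry-RAB7 is an 8.4 kb mammalian expression plasmid built on a commercially sourced pPB piggyBac transposon backbone. It is designed to express human RAB7A fused at its N-terminus to the red fluorescent protein mCherry. In bacteria it is maintained through a high-copy ColE1/pUC-type origin and selected with ampicillin via the β-lactamase gene. The backbone also carries an f1 origin and residual cloning-vector elements (lac promoter/operator, lacZα fragment, T3 and T7 promoters) that have no role in the payload.

The main expression unit is driven by the constitutive human EF-1α promoter, which the annotation splits across the numbering origin of the circular sequence and which includes part of EF-1α intron A. Downstream, between Gateway attB1 and attB2 scars, lie the mCherry coding sequence, a short linker derived from a multiple cloning site, and the RAB7A open reading frame, followed by a rabbit β-globin polyadenylation signal. A second, independent cassette uses the CMV enhancer and promoter to express puromycin N-acetyltransferase, terminated by a bGH poly(A) signal, so that mammalian cells carrying the construct can be selected with puromycin. The feature table does not explicitly annotate the piggyBac terminal repeats. However, the record states compatibility with piggyBac transposase, which would move both cassettes into the host genome for stable expression.

According to the record, the mCherry-Rab7 segment was taken from an earlier plasmid and replaced a TBK1-GFP insert in a sibling vector. The construct suits the generation of stable cell lines for imaging Rab7-positive late endosomes and lysosomes, and it was deposited with work on lysosomal TBK1, Rab7 and mTORC1 regulation.
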