Addgene plasmid #221555: pPB-EF1A-Puro-mCherry-RAB7
Purpose: Expresse Cherry-tagged human Rab7 in mammalian cells. Compatible with piggybac transposase for genome integration.
Depositing lab: Shawn Ferguson. Depositing organization: Yale University. Publication: Lysosomal TBK1 responds to amino acid availability to relieve Rab7-dependent mTORC1 inhibition. Talaia G, Bentley-DeSousa A, Ferguson SM. EMBO J. 2024 Sep;43(18):3948-3967. doi: 10.1038/s44318-024-00180-8. Epub 2024 Aug 5. PubMed 39103493.
Backbone
  Vector backbone: pPB
  Backbone manufacturer: Vectorbuilder
  Vector type: Mammalian Expression ; piggybac
  Selectable markers: Puromycin
Growth in bacteria
  Bacterial resistance: Ampicillin, 100 μg/mL
  Growth temperature: 37°C
  Growth strain: NEB Stable
  Copy number: Unknown
Gene/Insert
  Gene/Insert name: Rab7A (alt name: Rab7)
  Species: H. sapiens (human)
  Entrez Gene: RAB7A (a.k.a. CMT2B, PRO2706, RAB7)
  Promoter: EF1a
  Tag / fusion protein: mCherry (N terminal on backbone)
  Cloning method: Gene Synthesis
  Sequencing primers: 5′ TCAAGCCTCAGACAGTGGTTC
Resource information
  A portion of this plasmid was derived from a plasmid made by: mCherry-Rab7 sequence was amplified from Addgene plasmid #61804 and inserted into Addgene plasmid #221553 such that the mCherry-Rab7 from plasmid #61804 replaced the TBK1-GFP from plasmid 221553
Terms and licenses: Academic/Nonprofit Terms; Industry Terms: Not Available to Industry
Depositor comments: Please visit https://doi.org/10.1101/2023.12.16.571979 for bioRxiv preprint.
How to cite: pPB-EF1A-Puro-mCherry-RAB7 was a gift from Shawn Ferguson (Addgene plasmid # 221555 ; http://n2t.net/addgene:221555 ; RRID:Addgene_221555)
